>Addgene plasmid #75384 | pHAGE-EFS-MCP-3XBFPnls | depositor full sequence | sequence record 142759 | pHAGE-EFS-MCP-3XBFPnls sequence 8727 bps
TGGAAGGGCTAATTCACTCCCAAAGAAGACAAGATATCCTTGATCTGTGGATCTACCACACACAAGGCTA
CTTCCCTGATTAGCAGAACTACACACCAGGGCCAGGGGTCAGATATCCACTGACCTTTGGATGGTGCTAC
AAGCTAGTACCAGTTGAGCCAGATAAGGTAGAAGAGGCCAATAAAGGAGAGAACACCAGCTTGTTACACC
CTGTGAGCCTGCATGGGATGGATGACCCGGAGAGAGAAGTGTTAGAGTGGAGGTTTGACAGCCGCCTAGC
ATTTCATCACGTGGCCCGAGAGCTGCATCCGGAGTACTTCAAGAACTGCTGATATCGAGCTTGCTACAAG
GGACTTTCCGCTGGGGACTTTCCAGGGAGGCGTGGCCTGGGCGGGACTGGGGAGTGGCGAGCCCTCAGAT
CCTGCATATAAGCAGCTGCTTTTTGCCTGTACTGGGTCTCTCTGGTTAGACCAGATCTGAGCCTGGGAGC
TCTCTGGCTAACTAGGGAACCCACTGCTTAAGCCTCAATAAAGCTTGCCTTGAGTGCTTCAAGTAGTGTG
TGCCCGTCTGTTGTGTGACTCTGGTAACTAGAGATCCCTCAGACCCTTTTAGTCAGTGTGGAAAATCTCT
AGCAGTGGCGCCCGAACAGGGACTTGAAAGCGAAAGGGAAACCAGAGGAGCTCTCTCGACGCAGGACTCG
GCTTGCTGAAGCGCGCACGGCAAGAGGCGAGGGGCGGCGACTGGTGAGTACGCCAAAAATTTTGACTAGC
GGAGGCTAGAAGGAGAGAGATGGGTGCGAGAGCGTCAGTATTAAGCGGGGGAGAATTAGATCGCGATGGG
AAAAAATTCGGTTAAGGCCAGGGGGAAAGAAAAAATATAAATTAAAACATATAGTATGGGCAAGCAGGGA
GCTAGAACGATTCGCAGTTAATCCTGGCCTGTTAGAAACATCAGAAGGCTGTAGACAAATACTGGGACAG
CTACAACCATCCCTTCAGACAGGATCAGAAGAACTTAGATCATTATATAATACAGTAGCAACCCTCTATT
GTGTGCATCAAAGGATAGAGATAAAAGACACCAAGGAAGCTTTAGACAAGATAGAGGAAGAGCAAAACAA
AAGTAAGACCACCGCACAGCAAGCGGCCGGCCGCTGATCTTCAGACCTGGAGGAGGAGATATGAGGGACA
ATTGGAGAAGTGAATTATATAAATATAAAGTAGTAAAAATTGAACCATTAGGAGTAGCACCCACCAAGGC
AAAGAGAAGAGTGGTGCAGAGAGAAAAAAGAGCAGTGGGAATAGGAGCTTTGTTCCTTGGGTTCTTGGGA
GCAGCAGGAAGCACTATGGGCGCAGCGTCAATGACGCTGACGGTACAGGCCAGACAATTATTGTCTGGTA
TAGTGCAGCAGCAGAACAATTTGCTGAGGGCTATTGAGGCGCAACAGCATCTGTTGCAACTCACAGTCTG
GGGCATCAAGCAGCTCCAGGCAAGAATCCTGGCTGTGGAAAGATACCTAAAGGATCAACAGCTCCTGGGG
ATTTGGGGTTGCTCTGGAAAACTCATTTGCACCACTGCTGTGCCTTGGAATGCTAGTTGGAGTAATAAAT
CTCTGGAACAGATTTGGAATCACACGACCTGGATGGAGTGGGACAGAGAAATTAACAATTACACAAGCTT
AATACACTCCTTAATTGAAGAATCGCAAAACCAGCAAGAAAAGAATGAACAAGAATTATTGGAATTAGAT
AAATGGGCAAGTTTGTGGAATTGGTTTAACATAACAAATTGGCTGTGGTATATAAAATTATTCATAATGA
TAGTAGGAGGCTTGGTAGGTTTAAGAATAGTTTTTGCTGTACTTTCTATAGTGAATAGAGTTAGGCAGGG
ATATTCACCATTATCGTTTCAGACCCACCTCCCAACCCCGAGGGGACCCGACAGGCCCGAAGGAATAGAA
GAAGAAGGTGGAGAGAGAGACAGAGACAGATCCATTCGATTAGTGAACGGATCTCGACGGTATCGCCGAA
TTGACAAATGGCAGTATTCATCCACAATTTTAAAAGAAAAGGGGGGATTGGGGGGTACAGTGCAGGGGAA
AGAATAGTAGACATAATAGCAACAGACATACAAACTAAAGAATTACAAAAACAAATTACAAAAATTCAAA
ATTTTCGGGTTTATTACAGGGACAGCAGAGATCCAGTTTGGACTAGCGATGCTAGCTGATGCGGGCCCTT
CGAGTGGCTCCGGTGCCCGTCAGTGGGCAGAGCGCACATCGCCCACAGTCCCCGAGAAGTTGGGGGGAGG
GGTCGGCAATTGAACCGGTGCCTAGAGAAGGTGGCGCGGGGTAAACTGGGAAAGTGATGTCGTGTACTGG
CTCCGCCTTTTTCCCGAGGGTGGGGGAGAACCGTATATAAGTGCAGTAGTCGCCGTGAACGTTCTTTTTC
GCAACGGGTTTGCCGCCAGAACACAGGTGTCGTGACGCGGTCCGGTTAAGGTGAACGCGTGCAGGCTGGC
GCCACCATGGCTTCTAACTTTACTCAGTTCGTTCTCGTCGACAATGGCGGAACTGGCGACGTGACTGTCG
CCCCAAGCAACTTCGCTAACGGGATCGCTGAATGGATCAGCTCTAACTCGCGTTCACAGGCTTACAAAGT
AACCTGTAGCGTTCGTCAGAGCTCTGCGCAGAATCGCAAATACACCATCAAAGTCGAGGTGCCTAAAGGC
GCCTGGCGTTCGTACTTAAATATGGAACTAACCATTCCAATTTTCGCCACGAATTCCGACTGCGAGCTTA
TTGTTAAGGCAATGCAAGGTCTCCTAAAAGATGGAAACCCGATTCCCTCAGCAATCGCAGCAAACTCCGG
CATCTACGGGGGATCTGGTAGCGGCGCTGGATCCGGAAGTATGGTGTCTAAGGGCGAAGAGCTGATTAAG
GAGAACATGCACATGAAGCTGTACATGGAGGGCACCGTGGACAACCATCACTTCAAGTGCACATCCGAGG
GCGAAGGCAAGCCCTACGAGGGCACCCAGACCATGAGAATCAAGGTGGTCGAGGGCGGCCCTCTCCCCTT
CGCCTTCGACATCCTGGCTACTAGCTTCCTCTACGGCAGCAAGACCTTCATCAACCACACCCAGGGCATC
CCCGACTTCTTCAAGCAGTCCTTCCCTGAGGGCTTCACATGGGAGAGAGTCACCACATACGAAGACGGGG
GCGTGCTGACCGCTACCCAGGACACCAGCCTCCAGGACGGCTGCCTCATCTACAACGTCAAGATCAGAGG
GGTGAACTTCACATCCAACGGCCCTGTGATGCAGAAGAAAACACTCGGCTGGGAGGCCTTCACCGAGACG
CTGTACCCCGCTGACGGCGGCCTGGAAGGCAGAAACGACATGGCCCTGAAGCTCGTGGGCGGGAGCCATC
TGATCGCAAACGCCAAGACCACATATAGATCCAAGAAACCCGCTAAGAACCTCAAGATGCCTGGCGTCTA
CTATGTGGACTACAGACTGGAAAGAATCAAGGAGGCCAACAACGAAACCTACGTCGAGCAGCACGAGGTG
GCAGTGGCCAGATACTGCGACCTCCCTAGCAAACTGGGGCACAAGCTTAATTCTGGCGGCCGCTCTGGCA
TGGTGTCTAAGGGCGAAGAGCTGATTAAGGAGAACATGCACATGAAGCTGTACATGGAGGGCACCGTGGA
CAACCATCACTTCAAGTGCACATCCGAGGGCGAAGGCAAGCCCTACGAGGGCACCCAGACCATGAGAATC
AAGGTGGTCGAGGGCGGCCCTCTCCCCTTCGCCTTCGACATCCTGGCTACTAGCTTCCTCTACGGCAGCA
AGACCTTCATCAACCACACCCAGGGCATCCCCGACTTCTTCAAGCAGTCCTTCCCTGAGGGCTTCACATG
GGAGAGAGTCACCACATACGAAGACGGGGGCGTGCTGACCGCTACCCAGGACACCAGCCTCCAGGACGGC
TGCCTCATCTACAACGTCAAGATCAGAGGGGTGAACTTCACATCCAACGGCCCTGTGATGCAGAAGAAAA
CACTCGGCTGGGAGGCCTTCACCGAGACGCTGTACCCCGCTGACGGCGGCCTGGAAGGCAGAAACGACAT
GGCCCTGAAGCTCGTGGGCGGGAGCCATCTGATCGCAAACGCCAAGACCACATATAGATCCAAGAAACCC
GCTAAGAACCTCAAGATGCCTGGCGTCTACTATGTGGACTACAGACTGGAAAGAATCAAGGAGGCCAACA
ACGAAACCTACGTCGAGCAGCACGAGGTGGCAGTGGCCAGATACTGCGACCTCCCTAGCAAACTGGGGCA
CAAGCTTAATGGTAGCATCGATGGTAGCATGGTGTCTAAGGGCGAAGAGCTGATTAAGGAGAACATGCAC
ATGAAGCTGTACATGGAGGGCACCGTGGACAACCATCACTTCAAGTGCACATCCGAGGGCGAAGGCAAGC
CCTACGAGGGCACCCAGACCATGAGAATCAAGGTGGTCGAGGGCGGCCCTCTCCCCTTCGCCTTCGACAT
CCTGGCTACTAGCTTCCTCTACGGCAGCAAGACCTTCATCAACCACACCCAGGGCATCCCCGACTTCTTC
AAGCAGTCCTTCCCTGAGGGCTTCACATGGGAGAGAGTCACCACATACGAAGACGGGGGCGTGCTGACCG
CTACCCAGGACACCAGCCTCCAGGACGGCTGCCTCATCTACAACGTCAAGATCAGAGGGGTGAACTTCAC
ATCCAACGGCCCTGTGATGCAGAAGAAAACACTCGGCTGGGAGGCCTTCACCGAGACGCTGTACCCCGCT
GACGGCGGCCTGGAAGGCAGAAACGACATGGCCCTGAAGCTCGTGGGCGGGAGCCATCTGATCGCAAACG
CCAAGACCACATATAGATCCAAGAAACCCGCTAAGAACCTCAAGATGCCTGGCGTCTACTATGTGGACTA
CAGACTGGAAAGAATCAAGGAGGCCAACAACGAAACCTACGTCGAGCAGCACGAGGTGGCAGTGGCCAGA
TACTGCGACCTCCCTAGCAAACTGGGGCACAAGCTTAATCTCGAGCCAAAGAAAAAGCGGAAAGTGTAAT
CTAGATAATCAACCTCTGGATTACAAAATTTGTGAAAGATTGACTGGTATTCTTAACTATGTTGCTCCTT
TTACGCTATGTGGATACGCTGCTTTAATGCCTTTGTATCATGCTATTGCTTCCCGTATGGCTTTCATTTT
CTCCTCCTTGTATAAATCCTGGTTGCTGTCTCTTTATGAGGAGTTGTGGCCCGTTGTCAGGCAACGTGGC
GTGGTGTGCACTGTGTTTGCTGACGCAACCCCCACTGGTTGGGGCATTGCCACCACCTGTCAGCTCCTTT
CCGGGACTTTCGCTTTCCCCCTCCCTATTGCCACGGCGGAACTCATCGCCGCCTGCCTTGCCCGCTGCTG
GACAGGGGCTCGGCTGTTGGGCACTGACAATTCCGTGGTGTTGTCGGGGAAATCATCGTCCTTTCCTTGG
CTGCTCGCCTGTGTTGCCACCTGGATTCTGCGCGGGACGTCCTTCTGCTACGTCCCTTCGGCCCTCAATC
CAGCGGACCTTCCTTCCCGCGGCCTGCTGCCGGCTCTGCGGCCTCTTCCGCGTCTTCGCCTTCGCCCTCA
GACGAGTCGGATCTCCCTTTGGGCCGCCTCCCCGCCTGAGATCCTTTAAGACCAATGACTTACAAGGCAG
CTGTAGATCTTAGCCACTTTTTAAAAGAAAAGGGGGGACTGGAAGGGCTAATTCACTCCCAACGAAGACA
AGATCTGCTTTTTGCTTGTACTGGGTCTCTCTGGTTAGACCAGATCTGAGCCTGGGAGCTCTCTGGCTAA
CTAGGGAACCCACTGCTTAAGCCTCAATAAAGCTTGCCTTGAGTGCTTCAAGTAGTGTGTGCCCGTCTGT
TGTGTGACTCTGGTAACTAGAGATCCCTCAGACCCTTTTAGTCAGTGTGGAAAATCTCTAGCAGTAGTAG
TTCATGTCATCTTATTATTCAGTATTTATAACTTGCAAAGAAATGAATATCAGAGAGTGAGAGGCCCGGG
TTAATTAAGGAAAGGGCTAGATCATTCTTGAAGACGAAAGGGCCTCGTGATACGCCTATTTTTATAGGTT
AATGTCATGATAATAATGGTTTCTTAGACGTCAGGTGGCACTTTTCGGGGAAATGTGCGCGGAACCCCTA
TTTGTTTATTTTTCTAAATACATTCAAATATGTATCCGCTCATGAGACAATAACCCTGATAAATGCTTCA
ATAATATTGAAAAAGGAAGAGTATGAGTATTCAACATTTCCGTGTCGCCCTTATTCCCTTTTTTGCGGCA
TTTTGCCTTCCTGTTTTTGCTCACCCAGAAACGCTGGTGAAAGTAAAAGATGCTGAAGATCAGTTGGGTG
CACGAGTGGGTTACATCGAACTGGATCTCAACAGCGGTAAGATCCTTGAGAGTTTTCGCCCCGAAGAACG
TTTTCCAATGATGAGCACTTTTAAAGTTCTGCTATGTGGCGCGGTATTATCCCGTGTTGACGCCGGGCAA
GAGCAACTCGGTCGCCGCATACACTATTCTCAGAATGACTTGGTTGAGTACTCACCAGTCACAGAAAAGC
ATCTTACGGATGGCATGACAGTAAGAGAATTATGCAGTGCTGCCATAACCATGAGTGATAACACTGCGGC
CAACTTACTTCTGACAACGATCGGAGGACCGAAGGAGCTAACCGCTTTTTTGCACAACATGGGGGATCAT
GTAACTCGCCTTGATCGTTGGGAACCGGAGCTGAATGAAGCCATACCAAACGACGAGCGTGACACCACGA
TGCCTGTAGCAATGGCAACAACGTTGCGCAAACTATTAACTGGCGAACTACTTACTCTAGCTTCCCGGCA
ACAATTAATAGACTGGATGGAGGCGGATAAAGTTGCAGGACCACTTCTGCGCTCGGCCCTTCCGGCTGGC
TGGTTTATTGCTGATAAATCTGGAGCCGGTGAGCGTGGGTCTCGCGGTATCATTGCAGCACTGGGGCCAG
ATGGTAAGCCCTCCCGTATCGTAGTTATCTACACGACGGGGAGTCAGGCAACTATGGATGAACGAAATAG
ACAGATCGCTGAGATAGGTGCCTCACTGATTAAGCATTGGTAACTGTCAGACCAAGTTTACTCATATATA
CTTTAGATTGATTTAAAACTTCATTTTTAATTTAAAAGGATCTAGGTGAAGATCCTTTTTGATAATCTCA
TGACCAAAATCCCTTAACGTGAGTTTTCGTTCCACTGAGCGTCAGACCCCGTAGAAAAGATCAAAGGATC
TTCTTGAGATCCTTTTTTTCTGCGCGTAATCTGCTGCTTGCAAACAAAAAAACCACCGCTACCAGCGGTG
GTTTGTTTGCCGGATCAAGAGCTACCAACTCTTTTTCCGAAGGTAACTGGCTTCAGCAGAGCGCAGATAC
CAAATACTGTTCTTCTAGTGTAGCCGTAGTTAGGCCACCACTTCAAGAACTCTGTAGCACCGCCTACATA
CCTCGCTCTGCTAATCCTGTTACCAGTGGCTGCTGCCAGTGGCGATAAGTCGTGTCTTACCGGGTTGGAC
TCAAGACGATAGTTACCGGATAAGGCGCAGCGGTCGGGCTGAACGGGGGGTTCGTGCACACAGCCCAGCT
TGGAGCGAACGACCTACACCGAACTGAGATACCTACAGCGTGAGCTATGAGAAAGCGCCACGCTTCCCGA
AGGGAGAAAGGCGGACAGGTATCCGGTAAGCGGCAGGGTCGGAACAGGAGAGCGCACGAGGGAGCTTCCA
GGGGGAAACGCCTGGTATCTTTATAGTCCTGTCGGGTTTCGCCACCTCTGACTTGAGCGTCGATTTTTGT
GATGCTCGTCAGGGGGGCGGAGCCTATGGAAAAACGCCAGCAACGCGGCCTTTTTACGGTTCCTGGCCTT
TTGCTGGCCTTTTGCTCACATGTTCTTTCCTGCGTTATCCCCTGATTCTGTGGATAACCGTATTACCGCC
TTTGAGTGAGCTGATACCGCTCGCCGCAGCCGAACGACCGAGCGCAGCGAGTCAGTGAGCGAGGAAGCGG
AAGAGCGCCCAATACGCAAACCGCCTCTCCCCGCGCGTTGGCCGATTCATTAATGCAGCAAGCTCATGGC
TGACTAATTTTTTTTATTTATGCAGAGGCCGAGGCCGCCTCGGCCTCTGAGCTATTCCAGAAGTAGTGAG
GAGGCTTTTTTGGAGGCCTAGGCTTTTGCAAAAAGCTCCCCGTGGCACGACAGGTTTCCCGACTGGAAAG
CGGGCAGTGAGCGCAACGCAATTAATGTGAGTTAGCTCACTCATTAGGCACCCCAGGCTTTACACTTTAT
GCTTCCGGCTCGTATGTTGTGTGGAATTGTGAGCGGATAACAATTTCACACAGGAAACAGCTATGACATG
ATTACGAATTTCACAAATAAAGCATTTTTTTCACTGCATTCTAGTTGTGGTTTGTCCAAACTCATCAATG
TATCTTATCATGTCTGGATCAACTGGATAACTCAAGCTAACCAAAATCATCCCAAACTTCCCACCCCATA
CCCTATTACCACTGCCAATTACCTGTGGTTTCATTTACTCTAAACCTGTGATTCCTCTGAATTATTTTCA
TTTTAAAGAAATTGTATTTGTTAAATATGTACTACAAACTTAGTAGT
Features (pLannotate 1.2.2; 25 found; start..end, strand, type, name):
    377..634     +  LTR            5' LTR (truncated): truncated 5' long terminal repeat (LTR) from HIV-1
    681..806     +  misc_feature   HIV-1 Ψ: packaging signal of human immunodeficiency virus type 1
    790..1128    +  CDS            HIV-1 gag (fragment): gag protein from human immunodeficiency virus 1; gag
   1303..1536    +  misc_feature   RRE: The Rev response element (RRE) of HIV-1 allows for Rev-dependent mRNA export from the nucleus to the cytoplasm.
   1913..2013    +  CDS            Rev (fragment): human immunodeficiency virus 1 (HIV-1) Rev protein; rev; enhances nuclear export of unspliced and incompletely spliced viral mRNAs
   2058..2175    +  misc_feature   cPPT/CTS: central polypurine tract and central termination sequence of HIV-1
   2265..2476    +  promoter       EF-1α core promoter: core promoter for human elongation factor EF-1α
   2527..2877    +  CDS            CAPSD_BPMS2 (fragment): Experimental evidence at protein level: Swiss-Prot protein existence level 1. Acts as a translational repressor of viral replicase synthesis late in infection. This latter function is the result of capsid protein interaction with an RNA hairpin which contains the replicase ribosome-binding site. From Escherichia phage MS2 (Bacteriophage MS2).
   2911..3621    +  CDS            mTagBFP2: mTagBFP2 is a basic (constitutively fluorescent) blue fluorescent protein published in 2011, derived from Entacmaea quadricolor. It is reported to be a very rapidly-maturing monomer with very low acid sensitivity.
   3640..4350    +  CDS            mTagBFP2: mTagBFP2 is a basic (constitutively fluorescent) blue fluorescent protein published in 2011, derived from Entacmaea quadricolor. It is reported to be a very rapidly-maturing monomer with very low acid sensitivity.
   4369..5079    +  CDS            mTagBFP2: mTagBFP2 is a basic (constitutively fluorescent) blue fluorescent protein published in 2011, derived from Entacmaea quadricolor. It is reported to be a very rapidly-maturing monomer with very low acid sensitivity.
   5117..5705    +  misc_feature   WPRE: woodchuck hepatitis virus posttranscriptional regulatory element
   5713..5778    +  CDS            nef (fragment): NEF_HV1Z2 - Experimental evidence at protein level: Swiss-Prot protein existence level 1. Extracellular Nef protein targets CD4(+) T-lymphocytes for apoptosis by interacting with CXCR4 surface receptors. From Human immunodeficiency virus type 1 group M subtype D (isolate Z2/CDC-Z34) (HIV-1).
   5780..6013    +  LTR            3' LTR (ΔU3): self-inactivating 3' long terminal repeat (LTR) from HIV-1
   6218..6322    +  promoter       AmpR promoter: bla
   6323..7183    +  CDS            AmpR: β-lactamase; bla; confers resistance to ampicillin, carbenicillin, and related antibiotics
   7354..7942    +  rep_origin     ori: high-copy-number ColE1/pMB1/pBR322/pUC origin of replication
   8125..8179    +  CDS            lacI (fragment): lac repressor; lacI; The lac repressor binds to the lac operator to inhibit transcription in E. coli. This inhibition can be relieved by adding lactose or isopropyl-β-D-thiogalactopyranoside (IPTG).
   8185..8278    +  rep_origin     SV40 ori (fragment): SV40 origin of replication
   8303..8340    +  CDS            lacI (fragment): lac repressor; lacI; The lac repressor binds to the lac operator to inhibit transcription in E. coli. This inhibition can be relieved by adding lactose or isopropyl-β-D-thiogalactopyranoside (IPTG).
   8353..8374    +  protein_bind   CAP binding site: CAP binding activates transcription in the presence of cAMP. E. coli catabolite activator protein
   8389..8419    +  promoter       lac promoter: promoter for the E. coli lac operon
   8427..8443    +  protein_bind   lac operator: The lac repressor binds to the lac operator to inhibit transcription in E. coli. This inhibition can be relieved by adding lactose or isopropyl-β-D-thiogalactopyranoside (IPTG). lac repressor encoded by lacI
   8477..8560    +  polyA_signal   SV40 poly(A) signal (fragment): SV40 polyadenylation signal
   8727..329     +  CDS            nef (fragment) (across the origin): NEF_HV1BR - Experimental evidence at protein level: Swiss-Prot protein existence level 1. Extracellular Nef protein targets CD4(+) T-lymphocytes for apoptosis by interacting with CXCR4 surface receptors (PubMed:14990729). From Human immunodeficiency virus type 1 group M subtype B (isolate BRU/LAI) (HIV-1).
