>Addgene plasmid #75384 | pHAGE-EFS-MCP-3XBFPnls | addgene full sequence | sequence record 222143 | Addgene NGS Result
TGGAAGGGCTAATTCACTCCCAAAGAAGACAAGATATCCTTGATCTGTGGATCTACCACACACAAGGCTA
CTTCCCTGATTAGCAGAACTACACACCAGGGCCAGGGGTCAGATATCCACTGACCTTTGGATGGTGCTAC
AAGCTAGTACCAGTTGAGCCAGATAAGGTAGAAGAGGCCAATAAAGGAGAGAACACCAGCTTGTTACACC
CTGTGAGCCTGCATGGGATGGATGACCCGGAGAGAGAAGTGTTAGAGTGGAGGTTTGACAGCCGCCTAGC
ATTTCATCACGTGGCCCGAGAGCTGCATCCGGAGTACTTCAAGAACTGCTGATATCGAGCTTGCTACAAG
GGACTTTCCGCTGGGGACTTTCCAGGGAGGCGTGGCCTGGGCGGGACTGGGGAGTGGCGAGCCCTCAGAT
CCTGCATATAAGCAGCTGCTTTTTGCCTGTACTGGGTCTCTCTGGTTAGACCAGATCTGAGCCTGGGAGC
TCTCTGGCTAACTAGGGAACCCACTGCTTAAGCCTCAATAAAGCTTGCCTTGAGTGCTTCAAGTAGTGTG
TGCCCGTCTGTTGTGTGACTCTGGTAACTAGAGATCCCTCAGACCCTTTTAGTCAGTGTGGAAAATCTCT
AGCAGTGGCGCCCGAACAGGGACTTGAAAGCGAAAGGGAAACCAGAGGAGCTCTCTCGACGCAGGACTCG
GCTTGCTGAAGCGCGCACGGCAAGAGGCGAGGGGCGGCGACTGGTGAGTACGCCAAAAATTTTGACTAGC
GGAGGCTAGAAGGAGAGAGATGGGTGCGAGAGCGTCAGTATTAAGCGGGGGAGAATTAGATCGCGATGGG
AAAAAATTCGGTTAAGGCCAGGGGGAAAGAAAAAATATAAATTAAAACATATAGTATGGGCAAGCAGGGA
GCTAGAACGATTCGCAGTTAATCCTGGCCTGTTAGAAACATCAGAAGGCTGTAGACAAATACTGGGACAG
CTACAACCATCCCTTCAGACAGGATCAGAAGAACTTAGATCATTATATAATACAGTAGCAACCCTCTATT
GTGTGCATCAAAGGATAGAGATAAAAGACACCAAGGAAGCTTTAGACAAGATAGAGGAAGAGCAAAACAA
AAGTAAGACCACCGCACAGCAAGCGGCCGGCCGCTGATCTTCAGACCTGGAGGAGGAGATATGAGGGACA
ATTGGAGAAGTGAATTATATAAATATAAAGTAGTAAAAATTGAACCATTAGGAGTAGCACCCACCAAGGC
AAAGAGAAGAGTGGTGCAGAGAGAAAAAAGAGCAGTGGGAATAGGAGCTTTGTTCCTTGGGTTCTTGGGA
GCAGCAGGAAGCACTATGGGCGCAGCGTCAATGACGCTGACGGTACAGGCCAGACAATTATTGTCTGGTA
TAGTGCAGCAGCAGAACAATTTGCTGAGGGCTATTGAGGCGCAACAGCATCTGTTGCAACTCACAGTCTG
GGGCATCAAGCAGCTCCAGGCAAGAATCCTGGCTGTGGAAAGATACCTAAAGGATCAACAGCTCCTGGGG
ATTTGGGGTTGCTCTGGAAAACTCATTTGCACCACTGCTGTGCCTTGGAATGCTAGTTGGAGTAATAAAT
CTCTGGAACAGATTTGGAATCACACGACCTGGATGGAGTGGGACAGAGAAATTAACAATTACACAAGCTT
AATACACTCCTTAATTGAAGAATCGCAAAACCAGCAAGAAAAGAATGAACAAGAATTATTGGAATTAGAT
AAATGGGCAAGTTTGTGGAATTGGTTTAACATAACAAATTGGCTGTGGTATATAAAATTATTCATAATGA
TAGTAGGAGGCTTGGTAGGTTTAAGAATAGTTTTTGCTGTACTTTCTATAGTGAATAGAGTTAGGCAGGG
ATATTCACCATTATCGTTTCAGACCCACCTCCCAACCCCGAGGGGACCCGACAGGCCCGAAGGAATAGAA
GAAGAAGGTGGAGAGAGAGACAGAGACAGATCCATTCGATTAGTGAACGGATCTCGACGGTATCGCCGAA
TTGACAAATGGCAGTATTCATCCACAATTTTAAAAGAAAAGGGGGGATTGGGGGGTACAGTGCAGGGGAA
AGAATAGTAGACATAATAGCAACAGACATACAAACTAAAGAATTACAAAAACAAATTACAAAAATTCAAA
ATTTTCGGGTTTATTACAGGGACAGCAGAGATCCAGTTTGGACTAGCGATGCTAGCTGATGCGGGCCCTT
CGAGTGGCTCCGGTGCCCGTCAGTGGGCAGAGCGCACATCGCCCACAGTCCCCGAGAAGTTGGGGGGAGG
GGTCGGCAATTGAACCGGTGCCTAGAGAAGGTGGCGCGGGGTAAACTGGGAAAGTGATGTCGTGTACTGG
CTCCGCCTTTTTCCCGAGGGTGGGGGAGAACCGTATATAAGTGCAGTAGTCGCCGTGAACGTTCTTTTTC
GCAACGGGTTTGCCGCCAGAACACAGGTGTCGTGACGCGGTTCCGGTTAAGGTGAACGCGTGCAGGCTGG
CGCCACCATGGCTTCTAACTTTACTCAGTTCGTTCTCGTCGACAATGGCGGAACTGGCGACGTGACTGTC
GCCCCAAGCAACTTCGCTAACGGGATCGCTGAATGGATCAGCTCTAACTCGCGTTCACAGGCTTACAAAG
TAACCTGTAGCGTTCGTCAGAGCTCTGCGCAGAATCGCAAATACACCATCAAAGTCGAGGTGCCTAAAGG
CGCCTGGCGTTCGTACTTAAATATGGAACTAACCATTCCAATTTTCGCCACGAATTCCGACTGCGAGCTT
ATTGTTAAGGCAATGCAAGGTCTCCTAAAAGATGGAAACCCGATTCCCTCAGCAATCGCAGCAAACTCCG
GCATCTACGGGGGATCTGGTAGCGGCGCTGGATCCGGAAGTATGGTGTCTAAGGGCGAAGAGCTGATTAA
GGAGAACATGCACATGAAGCTGTACATGGAGGGCACCGTGGACAACCATCACTTCAAGTGCACATCCGAG
GGCGAAGGCAAGCCCTACGAGGGCACCCAGACCATGAGAATCAAGGTGGTCGAGGGCGGCCCTCTCCCCT
TCGCCTTCGACATCCTGGCTACTAGCTTCCTCTACGGCAGCAAGACCTTCATCAACCACACCCAGGGCAT
CCCCGACTTCTTCAAGCAGTCCTTCCCTGAGGGCTTCACATGGGAGAGAGTCACCACATACGAAGACGGG
GGCGTGCTGACCGCTACCCAGGACACCAGCCTCCAGGACGGCTGCCTCATCTACAACGTCAAGATCAGAG
GGGTGAACTTCACATCCAACGGCCCTGTGATGCAGAAGAAAACACTCGGCTGGGAGGCCTTCACCGAGAC
GCTGTACCCCGCTGACGGCGGCCTGGAAGGCAGAAACGACATGGCCCTGAAGCTCGTGGGCGGGAGCCAT
CTGATCGCAAACGCCAAGACCACATATAGATCCAAGAAACCCGCTAAGAACCTCAAGATGCCTGGCGTCT
ACTATGTGGACTACAGACTGGAAAGAATCAAGGAGGCCAACAACGAAACCTACGTCGAGCAGCACGAGGT
GGCAGTGGCCAGATACTGCGACCTCCCTAGCAAACTGGGGCACAAGCTTAATTCTGGCGGCCGCTCTGGC
ATGGTGTCTAAGGGCGAAGAGCTGATTAAGGAGAACATGCACATGAAGCTGTACATGGAGGGCACCGTGG
ACAACCATCACTTCAAGTGCACATCCGAGGGCGAAGGCAAGCCCTACGAGGGCACCCAGACCATGAGAAT
CAAGGTGGTCGAGGGCGGCCCTCTCCCCTTCGCCTTCGACATCCTGGCTACTAGCTTCCTCTACGGCAGC
AAGACCTTCATCAACCACACCCAGGGCATCCCCGACTTCTTCAAGCAGTCCTTCCCTGAGGGCTTCACAT
GGGAGAGAGTCACCACATACGAAGACGGGGGCGTGCTGACCGCTACCCAGGACACCAGCCTCCAGGACGG
CTGCCTCATCTACAACGTCAAGATCAGAGGGGTGAACTTCACATCCAACGGCCCTGTGATGCAGAAGAAA
ACACTCGGCTGGGAGGCCTTCACCGAGACGCTGTACCCCGCTGACGGCGGCCTGGAAGGCAGAAACGACA
TGGCCCTGAAGCTCGTGGGCGGGAGCCATCTGATCGCAAACGCCAAGACCACATATAGATCCAAGAAACC
CGCTAAGAACCTCAAGATGCCTGGCGTCTACTATGTGGACTACAGACTGGAAAGAATCAAGGAGGCCAAC
AACGAAACCTACGTCGAGCAGCACGAGGTGGCAGTGGCCAGATACTGCGACCTCCCTAGCAAACTGGGGC
ACAAGCTTAATGGTAGCATCGATGGTAGCATGGTGTCTAAGGGCGAAGAGCTGATTAAGGAGAACATGCA
CATGAAGCTGTACATGGAGGGCACCGTGGACAACCATCACTTCAAGTGCACATCCGAGGGCGAAGGCAAG
CCCTACGAGGGCACCCAGACCATGAGAATCAAGGTGGTCGAGGGCGGCCCTCTCCCCTTCGCCTTCGACA
TCCTGGCTACTAGCTTCCTCTACGGCAGCAAGACCTTCATCAACCACACCCAGGGCATCCCCGACTTCTT
CAAGCAGTCCTTCCCTGAGGGCTTCACATGGGAGAGAGTCACCACATACGAAGACGGGGGCGTGCTGACC
GCTACCCAGGACACCAGCCTCCAGGACGGCTGCCTCATCTACAACGTCAAGATCAGAGGGGTGAACTTCA
CATCCAACGGCCCTGTGATGCAGAAGAAAACACTCGGCTGGGAGGCCTTCACCGAGACGCTGTACCCCGC
TGACGGCGGCCTGGAAGGCAGAAACGACATGGCCCTGAAGCTCGTGGGCGGGAGCCATCTGATCGCAAAC
GCCAAGACCACATATAGATCCAAGAAACCCGCTAAGAACCTCAAGATGCCTGGCGTCTACTATGTGGACT
ACAGACTGGAAAGAATCAAGGAGGCCAACAACGAAACCTACGTCGAGCAGCACGAGGTGGCAGTGGCCAG
ATACTGCGACCTCCCTAGCAAACTGGGGCACAAGCTTAATCTCGAGCCAAAGAAAAAGCGGAAAGTGTAA
TCTAGATAATCAACCTCTGGATTACAAAATTTGTGAAAGATTGACTGGTATTCTTAACTATGTTGCTCCT
TTTACGCTATGTGGATACGCTGCTTTAATGCCTTTGTATCATGCTATTGCTTCCCGTATGGCTTTCATTT
TCTCCTCCTTGTATAAATCCTGGTTGCTGTCTCTTTATGAGGAGTTGTGGCCCGTTGTCAGGCAACGTGG
CGTGGTGTGCACTGTGTTTGCTGACGCAACCCCCACTGGTTGGGGCATTGCCACCACCTGTCAGCTCCTT
TCCGGGACTTTCGCTTTCCCCCTCCCTATTGCCACGGCGGAACTCATCGCCGCCTGCCTTGCCCGCTGCT
GGACAGGGGCTCGGCTGTTGGGCACTGACAATTCCGTGGTGTTGTCGGGGAAATCATCGTCCTTTCCTTG
GCTGCTCGCCTGTGTTGCCACCTGGATTCTGCGCGGGACGTCCTTCTGCTACGTCCCTTCGGCCCTCAAT
CCAGCGGACCTTCCTTCCCGCGGCCTGCTGCCGGCTCTGCGGCCTCTTCCGCGTCTTCGCCTTCGCCCTC
AGACGAGTCGGATCTCCCTTTGGGCCGCCTCCCCGCCTGAGATCCTTTAAGACCAATGACTTACAAGGCA
GCTGTAGATCTTAGCCACTTTTTAAAAGAAAAGGGGGGACTGGAAGGGCTAATTCACTCCCAACGAAGAC
AAGATCTGCTTTTTGCTTGTACTGGGTCTCTCTGGTTAGACCAGATCTGAGCCTGGGAGCTCTCTGGCTA
ACTAGGGAACCCACTGCTTAAGCCTCAATAAAGCTTGCCTTGAGTGCTTCAAGTAGTGTGTGCCCGTCTG
TTGTGTGACTCTGGTAACTAGAGATCCCTCAGACCCTTTTAGTCAGTGTGGAAAATCTCTAGCAGTAGTA
GTTCATGTCATCTTATTATTCAGTATTTATAACTTGCAAAGAAATGAATATCAGAGAGTGAGAGGCCCGG
GTTAATTAAGGAAAGGGCTAGATCATTCTTGAAGACGAAAGGGCCTCGTGATACGCCTATTTTTATAGGT
TAATGTCATGATAATAATGGTTTCTTAGACGTCAGGTGGCACTTTTCGGGGAAATGTGCGCGGAACCCCT
ATTTGTTTATTTTTCTAAATACATTCAAATATGTATCCGCTCATGAGACAATAACCCTGATAAATGCTTC
AATAATATTGAAAAAGGAAGAGTATGAGTATTCAACATTTCCGTGTCGCCCTTATTCCCTTTTTTGCGGC
ATTTTGCCTTCCTGTTTTTGCTCACCCAGAAACGCTGGTGAAAGTAAAAGATGCTGAAGATCAGTTGGGT
GCACGAGTGGGTTACATCGAACTGGATCTCAACAGCGGTAAGATCCTTGAGAGTTTTCGCCCCGAAGAAC
GTTTTCCAATGATGAGCACTTTTAAAGTTCTGCTATGTGGCGCGGTATTATCCCGTGTTGACGCCGGGCA
AGAGCAACTCGGTCGCCGCATACACTATTCTCAGAATGACTTGGTTGAGTACTCACCAGTCACAGAAAAG
CATCTTACGGATGGCATGACAGTAAGAGAATTATGCAGTGCTGCCATAACCATGAGTGATAACACTGCGG
CCAACTTACTTCTGACAACGATCGGAGGACCGAAGGAGCTAACCGCTTTTTTGCACAACATGGGGGATCA
TGTAACTCGCCTTGATCGTTGGGAACCGGAGCTGAATGAAGCCATACCAAACGACGAGCGTGACACCACG
ATGCCTGTAGCAATGGCAACAACGTTGCGCAAACTATTAACTGGCGAACTACTTACTCTAGCTTCCCGGC
AACAATTAATAGACTGGATGGAGGCGGATAAAGTTGCAGGACCACTTCTGCGCTCGGCCCTTCCGGCTGG
CTGGTTTATTGCTGATAAATCTGGAGCCGGTGAGCGTGGGTCTCGCGGTATCATTGCAGCACTGGGGCCA
GATGGTAAGCCCTCCCGTATCGTAGTTATCTACACGACGGGGAGTCAGGCAACTATGGATGAACGAAATA
GACAGATCGCTGAGATAGGTGCCTCACTGATTAAGCATTGGTAACTGTCAGACCAAGTTTACTCATATAT
ACTTTAGATTGATTTAAAACTTCATTTTTAATTTAAAAGGATCTAGGTGAAGATCCTTTTTGATAATCTC
ATGACCAAAATCCCTTAACGTGAGTTTTCGTTCCACTGAGCGTCAGACCCCGTAGAAAAGATCAAAGGAT
CTTCTTGAGATCCTTTTTTTCTGCGCGTAATCTGCTGCTTGCAAACAAAAAAACCACCGCTACCAGCGGT
GGTTTGTTTGCCGGATCAAGAGCTACCAACTCTTTTTCCGAAGGTAACTGGCTTCAGCAGAGCGCAGATA
CCAAATACTGTTCTTCTAGTGTAGCCGTAGTTAGGCCACCACTTCAAGAACTCTGTAGCACCGCCTACAT
ACCTCGCTCTGCTAATCCTGTTACCAGTGGCTGCTGCCAGTGGCGATAAGTCGTGTCTTACCGGGTTGGA
CTCAAGACGATAGTTACCGGATAAGGCGCAGCGGTCGGGCTGAACGGGGGGTTCGTGCACACAGCCCAGC
TTGGAGCGAACGACCTACACCGAACTGAGATACCTACAGCGTGAGCTATGAGAAAGCGCCACGCTTCCCG
AAGGGAGAAAGGCGGACAGGTATCCGGTAAGCGGCAGGGTCGGAACAGGAGAGCGCACGAGGGAGCTTCC
AGGGGGAAACGCCTGGTATCTTTATAGTCCTGTCGGGTTTCGCCACCTCTGACTTGAGCGTCGATTTTTG
TGATGCTCGTCAGGGGGGCGGAGCCTATGGAAAAACGCCAGCAACGCGGCCTTTTTACGGTTCCTGGCCT
TTTGCTGGCCTTTTGCTCACATGTTCTTTCCTGCGTTATCCCCTGATTCTGTGGATAACCGTATTACCGC
CTTTGAGTGAGCTGATACCGCTCGCCGCAGCCGAACGACCGAGCGCAGCGAGTCAGTGAGCGAGGAAGCG
GAAGAGCGCCCAATACGCAAACCGCCTCTCCCCGCGCGTTGGCCGATTCATTAATGCAGCAAGCTCATGG
CTGACTAATTTTTTTTATTTATGCAGAGGCCGAGGCCGCCTCGGCCTCTGAGCTATTCCAGAAGTAGTGA
GGAGGCTTTTTTGGAGGCCTAGGCTTTTGCAAAAAGCTCCCCGTGGCACGACAGGTTTCCCGACTGGAAA
GCGGGCAGTGAGCGCAACGCAATTAATGTGAGTTAGCTCACTCATTAGGCACCCCAGGCTTTACACTTTA
TGCTTCCGGCTCGTATGTTGTGTGGAATTGTGAGCGGATAACAATTTCACACAGGAAACAGCTATGACAT
GATTACGAATTTCACAAATAAAGCATTTTTTTCACTGCATTCTAGTTGTGGTTTGTCCAAACTCATCAAT
GTATCTTATCATGTCTGGATCAACTGGATAACTCAAGCTAACCAAAATCATCCCAAACTTCCCACCCCAT
ACCCTATTACCACTGCCAATTACCTGTGGTTTCATTTACTCTAAACCTGTGATTCCTCTGAATTATTTTC
ATTTTAAAGAAATTGTATTTGTTAAATATGTACTACAAACTTAGTAGT
Features (pLannotate 1.2.2; 25 found; start..end, strand, type, name):
    377..634     +  LTR            5' LTR (truncated): truncated 5' long terminal repeat (LTR) from HIV-1
    681..806     +  misc_feature   HIV-1 Ψ: packaging signal of human immunodeficiency virus type 1
    790..1128    +  CDS            HIV-1 gag (fragment): gag protein from human immunodeficiency virus 1; gag
   1303..1536    +  misc_feature   RRE: The Rev response element (RRE) of HIV-1 allows for Rev-dependent mRNA export from the nucleus to the cytoplasm.
   1913..2013    +  CDS            Rev (fragment): human immunodeficiency virus 1 (HIV-1) Rev protein; rev; enhances nuclear export of unspliced and incompletely spliced viral mRNAs
   2058..2175    +  misc_feature   cPPT/CTS: central polypurine tract and central termination sequence of HIV-1
   2265..2476    +  promoter       EF-1α core promoter: core promoter for human elongation factor EF-1α
   2528..2878    +  CDS            CAPSD_BPMS2 (fragment): Experimental evidence at protein level: Swiss-Prot protein existence level 1. Acts as a translational repressor of viral replicase synthesis late in infection. This latter function is the result of capsid protein interaction with an RNA hairpin which contains the replicase ribosome-binding site. From Escherichia phage MS2 (Bacteriophage MS2).
   2912..3622    +  CDS            mTagBFP2: mTagBFP2 is a basic (constitutively fluorescent) blue fluorescent protein published in 2011, derived from Entacmaea quadricolor. It is reported to be a very rapidly-maturing monomer with very low acid sensitivity.
   3641..4351    +  CDS            mTagBFP2: mTagBFP2 is a basic (constitutively fluorescent) blue fluorescent protein published in 2011, derived from Entacmaea quadricolor. It is reported to be a very rapidly-maturing monomer with very low acid sensitivity.
   4370..5080    +  CDS            mTagBFP2: mTagBFP2 is a basic (constitutively fluorescent) blue fluorescent protein published in 2011, derived from Entacmaea quadricolor. It is reported to be a very rapidly-maturing monomer with very low acid sensitivity.
   5118..5706    +  misc_feature   WPRE: woodchuck hepatitis virus posttranscriptional regulatory element
   5714..5779    +  CDS            nef (fragment): NEF_HV1Z2 - Experimental evidence at protein level: Swiss-Prot protein existence level 1. Extracellular Nef protein targets CD4(+) T-lymphocytes for apoptosis by interacting with CXCR4 surface receptors. From Human immunodeficiency virus type 1 group M subtype D (isolate Z2/CDC-Z34) (HIV-1).
   5781..6014    +  LTR            3' LTR (ΔU3): self-inactivating 3' long terminal repeat (LTR) from HIV-1
   6219..6323    +  promoter       AmpR promoter: bla
   6324..7184    +  CDS            AmpR: β-lactamase; bla; confers resistance to ampicillin, carbenicillin, and related antibiotics
   7355..7943    +  rep_origin     ori: high-copy-number ColE1/pMB1/pBR322/pUC origin of replication
   8126..8180    +  CDS            lacI (fragment): lac repressor; lacI; The lac repressor binds to the lac operator to inhibit transcription in E. coli. This inhibition can be relieved by adding lactose or isopropyl-β-D-thiogalactopyranoside (IPTG).
   8186..8279    +  rep_origin     SV40 ori (fragment): SV40 origin of replication
   8304..8341    +  CDS            lacI (fragment): lac repressor; lacI; The lac repressor binds to the lac operator to inhibit transcription in E. coli. This inhibition can be relieved by adding lactose or isopropyl-β-D-thiogalactopyranoside (IPTG).
   8354..8375    +  protein_bind   CAP binding site: CAP binding activates transcription in the presence of cAMP. E. coli catabolite activator protein
   8390..8420    +  promoter       lac promoter: promoter for the E. coli lac operon
   8428..8444    +  protein_bind   lac operator: The lac repressor binds to the lac operator to inhibit transcription in E. coli. This inhibition can be relieved by adding lactose or isopropyl-β-D-thiogalactopyranoside (IPTG). lac repressor encoded by lacI
   8478..8561    +  polyA_signal   SV40 poly(A) signal (fragment): SV40 polyadenylation signal
   8728..329     +  CDS            nef (fragment) (across the origin): NEF_HV1BR - Experimental evidence at protein level: Swiss-Prot protein existence level 1. Extracellular Nef protein targets CD4(+) T-lymphocytes for apoptosis by interacting with CXCR4 surface receptors (PubMed:14990729). From Human immunodeficiency virus type 1 group M subtype B (isolate BRU/LAI) (HIV-1).
