[The description below was written by a language model from this plasmid's Addgene catalogue record and pLannotate feature annotations shown in this document.]
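Description:
pHAGE-EFS-MCP-3XBFPnls is an HIV-1-based, self-inactivating lentiviral transfer plasmid of about 8.7 kb, built on the pHAGE-DEST backbone for expression in mammalian cells. It is propagated in E. coli through a high-copy ColE1/pUC-type origin and selected with ampicillin via the bla gene. No mammalian selection marker is annotated. The viral portion contains a truncated 5' LTR, the Ψ packaging signal with an adjoining gag fragment, the Rev response element for Rev-dependent export of the genomic RNA, the cPPT/CTS, a WPRE downstream of the payload to boost transcript expression, and a ΔU3 3' LTR that inactivates LTR promoter activity after integration. Packaging functions are not encoded and must be supplied in trans.

The payload is a single open reading frame driven by the EFS promoter, the short core form of the human EF-1α promoter. It encodes the bacteriophage MS2 coat protein (MCP), which binds a specific RNA hairpin, fused at its C terminus to three tandem copies of the blue fluorescent protein mTagBFP2. The name indicates a nuclear localization signal, although no NLS is separately annotated in the feature tables. The associated publication describes CRISPRainbow, a system for multiplexed labeling of genomic loci with dCas9 and engineered sgRNAs. In that context, this fusion presumably serves as the blue reporter recruited to sgRNAs carrying MS2 hairpins, with the triple fluorophore increasing signal per bound molecule. The depositor and sequencing-derived records give the same feature layout and differ in length by one nucleotide, located between the promoter and the MCP coding region.
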