Addgene plasmid #75384: pHAGE-EFS-MCP-3XBFPnls
Purpose: MCP-3XBFPnls
Depositing lab: Thoru Pederson. Depositing organization: University of Massachusetts, Worcester. Publication: Multiplexed labeling of genomic loci with dCas9 and engineered sgRNAs using CRISPRainbow. Ma H, Tu LC, Naseri A, Huisman M, Zhang S, Grunwald D, Pederson T. Nat Biotechnol. 2016 Apr 18. doi: 10.1038/nbt.3526. PubMed 27088723.
Backbone
  Vector backbone: pHAGE-DEST
  Backbone size w/o insert (bp): 6000
  Total vector size (bp): 8727
  Vector type: Mammalian Expression, Lentiviral
Growth in bacteria
  Bacterial resistance: Ampicillin, 100 μg/mL
  Growth temperature: 37°C
  Growth strain: NEB Stable
  Copy number: High Copy
Gene/Insert
  Gene/Insert name: MCP
  Species: Synthetic
  Insert size (bp): 342
  Promoter: EFS
  Tag / fusion protein: 3XBFP (C terminal on insert)
  Cloning method: Restriction Enzyme; 5′ cloning site Mlu I (not destroyed); 3′ cloning site BamH I (not destroyed)
  Sequencing primers: 5′ cgaaggaatagaagaagaaggtgga; 3′ CCAAAGGGAGATCCGACTCG
Terms and licenses: Academic/Nonprofit Terms; Industry Terms: Not Available to Industry
Depositor comments: Want all of the CRISPRainbow constructs? Request the set here: https://www.addgene.org/kits/pederson-crisprainbow/
How to cite: pHAGE-EFS-MCP-3XBFPnls was a gift from Thoru Pederson (Addgene plasmid # 75384 ; http://n2t.net/addgene:75384 ; RRID:Addgene_75384)
