>Addgene plasmid #75384 | pHAGE-EFS-MCP-3XBFPnls | addgene partial sequence | sequence record 146660 | EF1a-F_alt 5'-gccgtgaacgttctttttc-3'
GTTAAGGTGAACGCGTGCAGGCTGGCGCCACCATGGCTTCTAACTTTACTCAGTTCGTTCTCGTCGACAA
TGGCGGAACTGGCGACGTGACTGTCGCCCCAAGCAACTTCGCTAACGGGATCGCTGAATGGATCAGCTCT
AACTCGCGTTCACAGGCTTACAAAGTAACCTGTAGCGTTCGTCAGAGCTCTGCGCAGAATCGCAAATACA
CCATCAAAGTCGAGGTGCCTAAAGGCGCCTGGCGTTCGTACTTAAATATGGAACTAACCATTCCAATTTT
CGCCACGAATTCCGACTGCGAGCTTATTGTTAAGGCAATGCAAGGTCTCCTAAAAGATGGAAACCCGATT
CCCTCAGCAATCGCAGCAAACTCCGGCATCTACGGGGGATCTGGTAGCGGCGCTGGATCCGGAAGTATGG
TGTCTAAGGGCGAAGAGCTGATTAAGGAGAACATGCACATGAAGCTGTACATGGAGGGCACCGTGGACAA
CCATCACTTCAAGTGCACATCCGAGGGCGAAGGCAAGCCCTACGAGGGCACCCAGACCATGAGAATCAAG
GTGGTCGAGGGCGGCCCTCTCCCCTTCGCCTTCGACATCCTGGCTACTAGCTTCCTCTACGGCAGCAAGA
CCTTCATCAACCACACCCAGGGCATCCCCGACTTCTTCAAGCAGTCCTTCCCTGAGGGCTTCACATGGGA
GAGAGTCACCACATACGAAGAC
