>Addgene plasmid #75384 | pHAGE-EFS-MCP-3XBFPnls | addgene partial sequence | sequence record 146803 | WPRE-R 5'-CATAGCGTAAAAGGAGCAACA-3'
ATTATCTAGATTACACTTTCCGCTTTTTCTTTGGCTCGAGATTAAGCTTGTGCCCCAGTTTGCTAGGGAG
GTCGCAGTATCTGGCCACTGCCACCTCGTGCTGCTCGACGTAGGTTTCGTTGTTGGCCTCCTTGATTCTT
TCCAGTCTGTAGTCCACATANTAGACGCCAGGCATCTTGAGGTTCTTAGCGGGTTTCTTGGATCTATATG
TGGTCTTGGCGTTTGCGATCAGATGGCTCCCGCCCACGAGCTTCAGGGCCATGTCGTTTCTGCCTTCCAG
GCCGCCGTCAGCGGGGTACAGCGTCTCGGTGAAGGCCTCCCAGCCGAGTGTTTTCTTCTGCATCACAGGG
CCGTTGGATGTGAAGTTCACCCCTCTGATCTTGACGTTGTAGATGAGGCAGCCGTCCTGGAGGCTGGTGT
CCTGGGTAGCGGTCAGCACGCCCCCGTCTTCGTATGTGGTGACTCTCTCCCATGTGAAGCCCTCAGGGAA
GGACTGCTTGAAGAAGTCGGGGATGCCCTGGGTGTGGTTGATGAAGGTCTTGCTGCCGTAGAGGAAGCTA
GTAGCCAGGATGTCGAAGGCGAAGGGGAGAGGGCCGCCCTCGACCACCTTGATTCTCATGGTCTGGGTGC
CCTCGTAGGGCTTGCCTTCGCCCTCGGATGTGCACTTGAA
